Addgene plasmid #130536: pTK_BsmBI_LacZ_Cerulean_Nanotag_84
Purpose: Enhancer cloning nanotag reporter vector
Depositing lab: Tatjana Sauka-Spengler. Depositing organization: University of Oxford. Publication: Reconstruction of the Global Neural Crest Gene Regulatory Network In Vivo. Williams RM, Candido-Ferreira I, Repapi E, Gavriouchkina D, Senanayake U, Ling ITC, Telenius J, Taylor S, Hughes J, Sauka-Spengler T. Dev Cell. 2019 Oct 21;51(2):255-276.e7. doi: 10.1016/j.devcel.2019.10.003. PubMed 31639368.
Backbone
  Vector backbone: pTK_BsmBI
  Backbone size w/o insert (bp): 4670
  Vector type: Enhancer cloning nanotag reporter vector
Growth in bacteria
  Bacterial resistance: Ampicillin, 100 μg/mL
  Growth temperature: 37°C
  Growth strain: DH5alpha
  Copy number: Low Copy
Gene/Insert
  Gene/Insert name: LacZ
  Insert size (bp): 276
  Promoter: thymidine kinase minimal promoter
  Cloning method: Restriction Enzyme; 5′ cloning site Unknown (unknown if destroyed)
  Sequencing primers: 5′ pTK forward CTAGCAAAATAGGCTGTCCC; 3′ pTK reverse ATATTTCTTCCGGGGACACC
Terms and licenses: Academic/Nonprofit Terms; Industry Terms: Not Available to Industry
How to cite: pTK_BsmBI_LacZ_Cerulean_Nanotag_84 was a gift from Tatjana Sauka-Spengler (Addgene plasmid # 130536 ; http://n2t.net/addgene:130536 ; RRID:Addgene_130536)
