[The description below was written by a language model from this plasmid's Addgene catalogue record and pLannotate feature annotations shown in this document.]
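Description:
pTK_BsmBI_LacZ_Cerulean_Nanotag_84 is an enhancer-testing reporter plasmid built on the pTK_BsmBI backbone, in which candidate cis-regulatory DNA is placed upstream of a minimal herpes simplex virus thymidine kinase promoter. It is maintained in E. coli under ampicillin selection (β-lactamase with its own promoter) and carries a ColE1/pUC-type origin plus an f1 phage origin. The feature annotation calls the origin high-copy, whereas the catalogue entry lists the plasmid as low copy. The sequenced record is about 4.95 kb.

The listed insert is a small LacZ element. In the feature table it appears as a lac promoter/operator and CAP site driving a lacZα fragment, with pBluescript-derived T7 and T3 promoters and a remnant polylinker, sitting immediately upstream of the TK promoter across the plasmid's numbering origin. The name suggests that this cassette is a BsmBI-flanked stuffer to be replaced by an enhancer fragment, which would allow blue/white discrimination of recombinants, although the record gives the cloning sites as unknown and no BsmBI sites are annotated. A synthetic poly(A) signal and an RNA polymerase II pause site lie upstream of this region, an arrangement that normally insulates a reporter from read-through transcription originating in the backbone.

Downstream of the TK promoter are a chimeric β-globin/immunoglobulin intron, the cyan fluorescent protein mCerulean, and an SV40 polyadenylation signal. Because the minimal promoter is weak by itself, Cerulean expression reports the activity of the inserted enhancer. "Nanotag_84" indicates one member of a numbered tagged series, but the tag is not annotated and its nature and position are not stated. The associated work concerns the neural crest gene regulatory network in vivo.
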