Features (pLannotate 1.2.2; 21 found; start..end, strand, type, name):
      1..22      -  protein_bind   CAP binding site: CAP binding activates transcription in the presence of cAMP. E. coli catabolite activator protein
    190..335     +  promoter       HSV TK promoter: herpes simplex virus thymidine kinase promoter
    413..545     +  intron         chimeric intron: chimera between introns from human β-globin and immunoglobulin heavy chain genes
    605..1321    +  CDS            mCerulean: mCerulean is a basic (constitutively fluorescent) cyan fluorescent protein published in 2005, derived from Aequorea victoria. It is reported to be a very rapidly-maturing monomer.
   1500..1621    -  polyA_signal   SV40 poly(A) signal: SV40 polyadenylation signal
   1644..1712    -  CDS            large T antigen (fragment): large T antigen from SV40 (simian virus 40)
   1728..1860    +  CDS            TcR (fragment): tetracycline efflux protein; tet; confers resistance to tetracycline
   2040..2628    -  rep_origin     ori: high-copy-number ColE1/pMB1/pBR322/pUC origin of replication
   2799..3659    -  CDS            AmpR: β-lactamase; bla; confers resistance to ampicillin, carbenicillin, and related antibiotics
   3660..3764    -  promoter       AmpR promoter: bla
   3791..4219    +  rep_origin     f1 ori (sequence partly withheld): f1 bacteriophage origin of replication; arrow indicates direction of (+) strand synthesis
   4251..4318    -  CDS            lacZα (fragment): LacZα fragment of β-galactosidase; lacZ fragment
   4377..4425    +  polyA_signal   poly(A) signal: synthetic polyadenylation signal
   4439..4530    +  misc_feature   pause site: RNA polymerase II transcriptional pause signal from the human α2 globin gene
   4568..4586    -  rep_origin     f1 ori (fragment): f1 bacteriophage origin of replication; arrow indicates direction of (+) strand synthesis
   4591..4746    -  CDS            lacZα (fragment): LacZα fragment of β-galactosidase; lacZ fragment
   4754..4772    +  promoter       T7 promoter: promoter for bacteriophage T7 RNA polymerase
   4781..4804    -  misc_feature   MCS (fragment): pBluescript multiple cloning site
   4820..4838    -  promoter       T3 promoter: promoter for bacteriophage T3 RNA polymerase
   4883..4899    -  protein_bind   lac operator: The lac repressor binds to the lac operator to inhibit transcription in E. coli. This inhibition can be relieved by adding lactose or isopropyl-β-D-thiogalactopyranoside (IPTG). lac repressor encoded by lacI
   4907..4937    -  promoter       lac promoter: promoter for the E. coli lac operon
>Addgene plasmid #130536 | pTK_BsmBI_LacZ_Cerulean_Nanotag_84 | addgene full sequence | sequence record 258999 | Addgene NGS Result
ATGAGTGAGCTAACTCACATTAATTGCGTTGCGCTCACTGCCCGCTTTCCACCGGTCGTCTCAGGACCGC
TAGCCCGGGCTCGAGATCTGCGATCTAAGTAAGCTTGCTGCTTCATCCCCGTGGCCCGTTGCTCGCGTTT
GCTGGCGGTGTCCCCGGAAGAAATATATTTGCATGTCTTTAGTTCTATGATGACACAAACCCCGCCCAGC
GTCTTGTCATTGGCGAATTCGAACACGCAGATGCAGTCGGGGCGGCGCGGTCCCAGGTCCACTTCGCATA
TTAAGGTGACGCGTGTGGCCTCGAACACCGAGCGACCCTGCAGCGACCCGCTTAACAGCGTCAACAGCGT
GCCGCAGATCCCAAGCTTGCGGCCGCTTAAGCTGCAGAAGTTGGTCGTGAGGCACTGGGCAGGTAAGTAT
CAAGGTTACAAGACAGGTTTAAGGAGACCAATAGAAACTGGGCTTGTCGAGACAGAGAAGACTCTTGCGT
TTCTGATAGGCACCTATTGGTCTTACTGACATCCACTTTGCCTTTCTCTCCACAGGTGTCCACTCCCAGG
TTCAATACAGCTCTTAAGCGGCCGCAAGCTAGCTTGCCGCCACCATGGTGAGCAAGGGCGAGGAGCTGTT
CACCGGGGTGGTGCCCATCCTGGTCGAGCTGGACGGCGACGTAAACGGCCACAAGTTCAGCGTGTCCGGC
GAGGGCGAGGGCGATGCCACCTACGGCAAGCTGACCCTGAAGTTCATCTGCACCACCGGCAAGCTGCCCG
TGCCCTGGCCCACCCTCGTGACCACCCTGACCTGGGGCGTGCAGTGCTTCGCCCGCTACCCCGACCACAT
GAAGCAGCACGACTTCTTCAAGTCCGCCATGCCCGAAGGCTACGTCCAGGAGCGCACCATCTTCTTCAAG
GACGACGGCAACTACAAGACCCGCGCCGAGGTGAAGTTCGAGGGCGACACCCTGGTGAACCGCATCGAGC
TGAAGGGCATCGACTTCAAGGAGGACGGCAACATCCTGGGGCACAAGCTGGAGTACAACGCCATCAGCGA
CAACGTCTATATCACCGCCGACAAGCAGAAGAACGGCATCAAGGCCAACTTCAAGATCCGCCACAACATC
GAGGACGGCAGCGTGCAGCTCGCCGACCACTACCAGCAGAACACCCCCATCGGCGACGGCCCCGTGCTGC
TGCCCGACAACCACTACCTGAGCACCCAGTCCAAGCTGAGCAAAGACCCCAACGAGAAGCGCGATCACAT
GGTCCTGCTGGAGTTCGTGACCGCCGCCGGGATCACTCTCGGCATGGACGAGCTGTACAAGTGAGCCTCT
AGACTCCCTCAGCGGCGCGCCGTAACACTGGTTTTGAAGTGCGGTCGGCGTGTAATCCTTACGCGGATAC
TGACGTGGGTACGTCGCATGGCTGATCACAACCCGTCAGGTTAATGAGAGATCTCACGTGTCTAGAGTCG
GGGCGGCCGGCCGCTTCGAGCAGACATGATAAGATACATTGATGAGTTTGGACAAACCACAACTAGAATG
CAGTGAAAAAAATGCTTTATTTGTGAAATTTGTGATGCTATTGCTTTATTTGTAACCATTATAAGCTGCA
ATAAACAAGTTAACAACAACAATTGCATTCATTTTATGTTTCAGGTTCAGGGGGAGGTGTGGGAGGTTTT
TTAAAGCAAGTAAAACCTCTACAAATGTGGTAAAATCGATAAGGATCCGTCGACCGATGCCCTTGAGAGC
CTTCAACCCAGTCAGCTCCTTCCGGTGGGCGCGGGGCATGACTATCGTCGCCGCACTTATGACTGTCTTC
TTTATCATGCAACTCGTAGGACAGGTGCCGGCAGCGCTCTTCCGCTTCCTCGCTCACTGACTCGCTGCGC
TCGGTCGTTCGGCTGCGGCGAGCGGTATCAGCTCACTCAAAGGCGGTAATACGGTTATCCACAGAATCAG
GGGATAACGCAGGAAAGAACATGTGAGCAAAAGGCCAGCAAAAGGCCAGGAACCGTAAAAAGGCCGCGTT
GCTGGCGTTTTTCCATAGGCTCCGCCCCCCTGACGAGCATCACAAAAATCGACGCTCAAGTCAGAGGTGG
CGAAACCCGACAGGACTATAAAGATACCAGGCGTTTCCCCCTGGAAGCTCCCTCGTGCGCTCTCCTGTTC
CGACCCTGCCGCTTACCGGATACCTGTCCGCCTTTCTCCCTTCGGGAAGCGTGGCGCTTTCTCATAGCTC
ACGCTGTAGGTATCTCAGTTCGGTGTAGGTCGTTCGCTCCAAGCTGGGCTGTGTGCACGAACCCCCCGTT
CAGCCCGACCGCTGCGCCTTATCCGGTAACTATCGTCTTGAGTCCAACCCGGTAAGACACGACTTATCGC
CACTGGCAGCAGCCACTGGTAACAGGATTAGCAGAGCGAGGTATGTAGGCGGTGCTACAGAGTTCTTGAA
GTGGTGGCCTAACTACGGCTACACTAGAAGAACAGTATTTGGTATCTGCGCTCTGCTGAAGCCAGTTACC
TTCGGAAAAAGAGTTGGTAGCTCTTGATCCGGCAAACAAACCACCGCTGGTAGCGGTGGTTTTTTTGTTT
GCAAGCAGCAGATTACGCGCAGAAAAAAAGGATCTCAAGAAGATCCTTTGATCTTTTCTACGGGGTCTGA
CGCTCAGTGGAACGAAAACTCACGTTAAGGGATTTTGGTCATGAGATTATCAAAAAGGATCTTCACCTAG
ATCCTTTTAAATTAAAAATGAAGTTTTAAATCAATCTAAAGTATATATGAGTAAACTTGGTCTGACAGTT
ACCAATGCTTAATCAGTGAGGCACCTATCTCAGCGATCTGTCTATTTCGTTCATCCATAGTTGCCTGACT
CCCCGTCGTGTAGATAACTACGATACGGGAGGGCTTACCATCTGGCCCCAGTGCTGCAATGATACCGCGA
GACCCACGCTCACCGGCTCCAGATTTATCAGCAATAAACCAGCCAGCCGGAAGGGCCGAGCGCAGAAGTG
GTCCTGCAACTTTATCCGCCTCCATCCAGTCTATTAATTGTTGCCGGGAAGCTAGAGTAAGTAGTTCGCC
AGTTAATAGTTTGCGCAACGTTGTTGCCATTGCTACAGGCATCGTGGTGTCACGCTCGTCGTTTGGTATG
GCTTCATTCAGCTCCGGTTCCCAACGATCAAGGCGAGTTACATGATCCCCCATGTTGTGCAAAAAAGCGG
TTAGCTCCTTCGGTCCTCCGATCGTTGTCAGAAGTAAGTTGGCCGCAGTGTTATCACTCATGGTTATGGC
AGCACTGCATAATTCTCTTACTGTCATGCCATCCGTAAGATGCTTTTCTGTGACTGGTGAGTACTCAACC
AAGTCATTCTGAGAATAGTGTATGCGGCGACCGAGTTGCTCTTGCCCGGCGTCAATACGGGATAATACCG
CGCCACATAGCAGAACTTTAAAAGTGCTCATCATTGGAAAACGTTCTTCGGGGCGAAAACTCTCAAGGAT
CTTACCGCTGTTGAGATCCAGTTCGATGTAACCCACTCGTGCACCCAACTGATCTTCAGCATCTTTTACT
TTCACCAGCGTTTCTGGGTGAGCAAAAACAGGAAGGCAAAATGCCGCAAAAAAGGGAATAAGGGCGACAC
GGAAATGTTGAATACTCATACTCTTCCTTTTTCAATATTATTGAAGCATTTATCAGGGTTATTGTCTCAT
GAGCGGATACATATTTGAATGTATTTAGAAAAATAAACAAATAGGGGTTCCGCGCACATTTCCCCGAAAA
GTGCCACCTG
[124 nt withheld, positions 3791-3914]
C
[91 nt withheld, positions 3916-4006]
A
[49 nt withheld, positions 4008-4056]
CCTTTGACGTTGGAGTCCACGTTCTTT
[37 nt withheld, positions 4084-4120]
ACCCTATCTCGGTCTATTCTTTTGATTTATAAGGGATTTTGCCGATTTCGGCCTATTGGTTAAAAAATGA
GCTGATTTAACAAAAATTTAACGCGAATTTTAACAAAATATTAACGCTTACAATTTGCCATTCGCCATTC
AGGCTGCGCAACTGTTGGGAAGGGCGATCGGTGCGGGCCTCTTCGCTATTACGCCAGCCCAAGCTACCAT
GATAAGTAAGTAATATTAAGGTACGGGAGGTACTTGGAGCGGCCGCAATAAAATATCTTTATTTTCATTA
CATCTGTGTGTTGGTTTTTTGTGTGAATCGATAGTACTAACATACGCTCTCCATCAAAACAAAACGAAAC
AAAACAAACTAGCAAAATAGGCTGTCCCCAGTGCAAGTGCAGGTGCCAGAACATTTCTCTATCGATAGGT
ACCGAGCTCGAGTTCCATGGGAGACGGGCGCCGCTACAGGGCGCGTCCCATTCGCCATTCAGGCTGCGCA
ACTGTTGGGAAGGGCGATCGGTGCGGGCCTCTTCGCTATTACGCCAGCTGGCGAAAGGGGGATGTGCTGC
AAGGCGATTAAGTTGGGTAACGCCAGGGTTTTCCCAGTCACGACGTTGTAAAACGACGGCCAGTGAGCGC
GCGTAATACGACTCACTATAGGGCGAATTGGGTACCGGGCCCCCCCTCGAGGTCCTCCAGCTTTTGTTCC
CTTTAGTGAGGGTTAATTGCGCGCTTGGCGTAATCATGGTCATAGCTGTTTCCTGTGTGAAATTGTTATC
CGCTCACAATTCCACACAACATACGAGCCGGAAGCATAAAGTGTAAAGCCTGGGGTGCCTA
